Addgene plasmid #172900: pTD79
Purpose: Neuronal promoter rgef-1P::TIR1::F2A::TagBFP2::AID* with homology arms for insertion in ttTi4348 site on chromosome I
Depositing lab: David Reiner. Depositing organization: Texas A&M Health Science Center. Publication: An expanded auxin-inducible degron toolkit for Caenorhabditis elegans. Ashley GE, Duong T, Levenson MT, Martinez MAQ, Johnson LC, Hibshman JD, Saeger HN, Palmisano NJ, Doonan R, Martinez-Mendez R, Davidson BR, Zhang W, Ragle JM, Medwig-Kinney TN, Sirota SS, Goldstein B, Matus DQ, Dickinson DJ, Reiner DJ, Ward JD. Genetics. 2021 Mar 31;217(3). pii: 6104563. doi: 10.1093/genetics/iyab006. PubMed 33677541.
Backbone
  Vector backbone: pDD356
  Vector type: CRISPR
Growth in bacteria
  Bacterial resistance: Ampicillin, 100 μg/mL
  Growth temperature: 37°C
  Growth strain: DH5alpha
  Copy number: High Copy
Gene/Insert
  Gene/Insert name: TIR-1
  Species: A. thaliana (mustard weed)
  Entrez Gene: TIR1 (a.k.a. AT3G62980, AtTIR1, TRANSPORT INHIBITOR RESPONSE 1)
  Cloning method: Gibson Cloning
Terms and licenses: Academic/Nonprofit Terms; Industry Terms: Not Available to Industry
Depositor comments: Prgef-1::TIR::F2A::mTagBFP2 LGI
How to cite: pTD79 was a gift from David Reiner (Addgene plasmid # 172900 ; http://n2t.net/addgene:172900 ; RRID:Addgene_172900)
