[The description below was written by a language model from this plasmid's Addgene catalogue record and pLannotate feature annotations shown in this document.]
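Description:
pTD79 is a CRISPR homology-directed repair template for Caenorhabditis elegans, built on the pDD356 backbone by Gibson assembly. It is designed to insert a neuron-specific auxin-inducible degron (AID) driver transgene at the ttTi4348 site on chromosome I. It is maintained in E. coli as a high-copy plasmid through a ColE1/pUC-type origin, with ampicillin selection from the bla gene. The two available sequence records, of roughly 17.6 and 17.7 kb, carry the same annotated features in the same order and differ only by a small offset.

The payload is the Arabidopsis thaliana TIR1 auxin receptor, an F-box protein that directs AID-tagged proteins to proteasomal degradation when auxin is present. According to the catalogue entry, it is expressed from the pan-neuronal rgef-1 promoter. That promoter, the F2A sequence and the homology arms are not annotated in the feature tables and presumably lie in the unannotated stretches. TIR1 is followed by the F2A ribosomal-skipping peptide and by mTagBFP2 fused to a minimal AID degron, and the unit ends with a tbb-2 terminator. The separately released blue reporter marks the cells expressing TIR1, and because it is itself degron-tagged, its loss upon auxin treatment serves as a built-in readout of TIR1 activity.

A self-excising selection cassette flanked by loxN sites lies upstream. It contains a sqt-1 collagen sequence of the type used as a dominant roller marker, a hygromycin resistance gene, and Cre recombinase next to hsp-16.1 heat-shock sequence, with its own tbb-2 terminator. This arrangement allows integrants to be selected by drug resistance and phenotype, after which Cre expression, presumably heat-shock-induced, removes the markers. The resulting strains support neuron-restricted, auxin-dependent depletion of AID-tagged proteins.
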