Features (pLannotate 1.2.2; 22 found; start..end, strand, type, name):
   1624..1657    +  protein_bind   loxN: Cre-mediated recombination occurs in the 8-bp core sequence (GTATACCT). loxN sites are compatible with each other, but incompatible with loxP or lox2272 sites. Cre recombinase
   2028..2174    +  CDS            sqt-1 (fragment): SQT1_CAEEL - Also known as rol-5. Protein inferred from homology: Swiss-Prot protein existence level 3. Nematode cuticles are composed largely of collagen-like proteins. The cuticle functions both as an exoskeleton and as a barrier to protect the worm from its environment. This is a collagen critical for organismal morphogenesis. Mutations in sqt-1 can lengthen, shorten, or helically twist the entire animal. From Caenorhabditis elegans.
   2207..3046    +  CDS            sqt-1 (fragment): SQT1_CAEEL - Also known as rol-5. Protein inferred from homology: Swiss-Prot protein existence level 3. Nematode cuticles are composed largely of collagen-like proteins. The cuticle functions both as an exoskeleton and as a barrier to protect the worm from its environment. This is a collagen critical for organismal morphogenesis. Mutations in sqt-1 can lengthen, shorten, or helically twist the entire animal. From Caenorhabditis elegans.
   3090..3413    -  terminator     tbb-2 terminator: tbb-2; transcription terminator for the C. elegans tubulin beta-2 gene
   3422..4552    -  CDS            cre: RECR_BPP1 - Experimental evidence at protein level: Swiss-Prot protein existence level 1. Catalyzes site-specific recombination between two 34-base- pair LOXP sites. Its role is to maintain the phage genome as a monomeric unit-copy plasmid in the lysogenic state. From Escherichia phage P1 (Bacteriophage P1).
   4901..4951    +  CDS            hsp-16.1 (fragment): HSP11_CAEEL - Also known as hsp16-1b. Experimental evidence at transcript level: Swiss-Prot protein existence level 2. From Caenorhabditis elegans.
   5332..5352    +  protein_bind   attB1: mutant version of attB; core recombination site for the Gateway® BP reaction BP Clonase™
   5358..6383    +  CDS            HygR: aminoglycoside phosphotransferase from E. coli; aph(4)-Ia; confers resistance to hygromycin
   6387..6407    -  protein_bind   attB2: mutant version of attB; core recombination site for the Gateway® BP reaction BP Clonase™
   6761..6794    +  protein_bind   loxN: Cre-mediated recombination occurs in the 8-bp core sequence (GTATACCT). loxN sites are compatible with each other, but incompatible with loxP or lox2272 sites. Cre recombinase
   7163..7181    -  CDS            lacZα (fragment): LacZα fragment of β-galactosidase; lacZ fragment
  10525..12408   +  CDS            TIR1: TIR1_ARATH - Also known as FBL1, WEI1. Experimental evidence at protein level: Swiss-Prot protein existence level 1. Auxin receptor that mediates Aux/IAA proteins proteasomal degradation and auxin-regulated transcription. The SCF(TIR1) E3 ubiquitin ligase complex is involved in auxin-mediated signaling pathway that regulate root and hypocotyl growth, lateral root formation, cell elongation, and gravitropism. Appears to allow pericycle cells to overcome G2 arrest prior to lateral root development. Plays a role in ethylene signaling in roots. Confers sensitivity to the virulent bacterial pathoge
  12493..13347   +  CDS            mTagBFP2: mTagBFP2 is a basic (constitutively fluorescent) blue fluorescent protein published in 2011, derived from Entacmaea quadricolor. It is reported to be a very rapidly-maturing monomer with very low acid sensitivity.
  13348..13478   +  CDS            mini-AID (fragment): minimal degron from the auxin-responsive IAA17 protein of Arabidopsis thaliana (Kubota et al., 2013) acts as an auxin-inducible degron (AID) in the presence of TIR1
  13515..13838   +  terminator     tbb-2 terminator: tbb-2; transcription terminator for the C. elegans tubulin beta-2 gene
  15517..16105   -  rep_origin     ori: high-copy-number ColE1/pMB1/pBR322/pUC origin of replication
  16276..17136   -  CDS            AmpR: β-lactamase; bla; confers resistance to ampicillin, carbenicillin, and related antibiotics
  17137..17241   -  promoter       AmpR promoter: bla
  17336..17371   +  CDS            rop (fragment): Rop protein, which maintains plasmids at low copy number; rop
  17473..17572   +  misc_feature   bom (fragment): basis of mobility region from pBR322
  17578..17695   -  CDS            lacZα (fragment): LacZα fragment of β-galactosidase; lacZ fragment
  17710..17730   +  protein_bind   attB4: mutant version of attB; core recombination site for the Gateway® BP reaction BP Clonase™
>Addgene plasmid #172900 | pTD79 | depositor full sequence | sequence record 335479 | pTD79 sequence 17730 bps
CAAGTGGGGATCAGGAAGAAGTTGATAAAGTGATTCAAAAACTCGAGGAGCTCAACACAGCGATGAACCC
AATTTTGAGAGCAACACTGACGAAGAACTATGACGCGAGGGTAGGCACTACCTTGAAGCTATCCACCTGC
CTGCCTGCCGCCTATTTCCATGTGCAGTAGGAACGTGTGTAGGTATAGGCAGGCATTATCGCGTCTCCTT
TCGAACTACCTAGTACCTAGTAGGTAGTTTGAAGGGAGGCGCGATAATGCCTGCCTATGTCTACACATGT
GCCTACTGCGCATGGAAATAGGCGGTAGTCAGGCAGGTAGATAGCCTCATAAAATTCAATACTTCCTTTT
CAGAAAGAATGCTGGAATGTATTCAAAGAGGAGTCACTCTTCCCATTGCTCAGAGAATATGAAGAGTTGC
TCGGCGAGCAAAAGTTCATGATTGGAGATCGATATTCATGGGCTGACATCGCTGTCGTCGAGTTTCTAAC
TCGGTGTCAGCAGTGCTACGATAGCTTCTATCTGGCTCATTTCGAGAGGCTCCGAACTTTTTGCCAGACT
TTTGAGTCTCTTCCGCACATTCGTCCCTACATTCAGGGACGTGTTGATTCATTTATCTAATTTTTTAAAA
TGGATATTTTTCGTTTTTTATTTGTTTGTTTTGCTGATAATTCAATAAAGTTACGCAACGAATTTTAGAC
ATTTATGAAAACCGAAAATCGACAAAAATATTTTAAGAAAAATAGCAGCAAAATTCAATATTTTATCAAA
TTTTGTTTATGGTAATGAGAAAGAAAACATACAATATTTTTCTAAGAAGAAGAAAAATGACCAGAATTTT
AAGATTTTTCTCGAATATACGAAAAATTGATAAACTAAAATTTTCGATTTTTCCATTTATTTTGAAAAAA
AAACTCTTGACGGTTTTCACCATGCGAAGAGGTGAGAAATATTCTGAAAGTTATGCATTTTGAAAAAATT
GCAAAAAAATACGTTAAAATTTTTTGATCTATTGTTTTTTTTTGAAAACCGGAATTTAAAATGGAATTTT
TTTTCAAAAATTAAAATTAAAATTTAAATATTTCTAGTGTTTGGATAGTTTTTCAAAAGCTAGATTTAAC
CCGCGAGATGTCGACCGCTAGTGTAGCTTACAGATGGCTGAAGACTTCGCAAAAATCTTATCTTAGAAAC
CCGCGAGGTGTCGGCCGCTAAAACTTTGTAAACCTGCCAACAAAATGCTTCGCATTGTCTGAACAGATGA
AACCTTGAAACAAAACATATACAATTGAAATCCCGTAAAGTGTCGGGCGCAAGAACTGCGATTAGTTGTA
TAATTGGACTAGCTCAAATTTGACCAAAATCTCATTTTTAGACCTCTAAGATGTCGGCCACTATAACTTT
ATTCAACTTGAAACTGCAAAAAAACTTATCAACTGTATAGATTCAAGTATTATGTCAAGTATTGGTTTTA
GAGCTACAGTACACTCTGATAACAAAATCTGCAGAAATACCTCCCTGTCAATTCCCAAAATACCTCCCCT
CATCTCAATTATCCCGAAAATCGGTTAGTCATTGCCATCAGAAAATCGAATTAGGTACCATGATGGTAGC
AAACTCACTTCGTATAACTTCGTATAGTATACCTTATACGAAGTTATCTGCCCTCGATTGTCTATCTTCC
ATTCTCACCAAGTTTCAACAACTTTATTCAGTCATTCTTCTCTGGTTCATTTCCCAACCAATCTTCCCGA
ATAAAGCCCATCTGTCCTTTCGGCCACATTCCTCACCTACATCCGTACTCCTTATCTCCCGTTCTTATCC
AGTCTTTTATCGTCTCTGCGTCTCGCACACTGTCTCGTCGGTAATGTAAAAAAAAAACAAAAAAAACTTG
AAAACTTGCGGAAAGATTTCCTAATAAAAGGAGACGAATCCGGTAGGAAATCGACAAGTCTCTGCTTCTC
GAAGACTAGGTGAGTTACATTTCTTTGGCCGAATTATTTTGAAATCCTAAATTTGATAATTTCAGAGATG
TCTGTAAAACTTGCGTGTTATGTGACGGCTTCGGTCACTGTCGCCACTCTTATGGTATGCTTCATGACCA
TGTCAACCATCTACTCGGAGGTTGATGGATTCAGAGAGAAGCTTGATACCGAGATGAATGTGTTCAGAGT
GAGTTAAATTATATTTTGAATTTTAAATAATTTTTAATTTTCTAGCAATCTACCAATGGATTGTGGAAGG
ACATAGTTGTCATCGGAAGATCTAGCAAGCGTGTCCGTTGTCAATATGAAGAGACCAACGCTACCCCAAC
TCCACATGCTGATGGATCCCCATCTGCTCCACCAGGTCAACCACCAGCAGTTCCACCAGTCTTCAACCAG
CCAAAGACTCCAAATGGAGCCAATGGAAATGGACCAACCTGCAACTGCAATGCTGATAACAAGTGCCCAG
CTGGACCATCCGGACCAAAGGGAGTTCCAGGAGTTCCAGGACTCGACGGAGTTCCAGGACTTGACGGTGT
TCCAGGAGTTGGAGCTGATGATATCGCTCCACAACGCGAGTCTGTCGGATGCTTCACTTGCCCACAAGGA
CCAGTTGGACCACCAGGAGCTCTTGGAAGACCAGGACCACGTGGACTTCCAGGACCAAGAGGACAAAATG
GAAACCCAGGAAGAGATGGACAACCAGGACATCCAGGAGAGCAAGGATCATCCGGTCAAATCGGAAAGAT
CGGAGAGCCAGGACCACCAGGAGAGAAGGGACGCGACGCCGAGCATCCAATCGGAAGACCAGGACCAAAG
GGACCAAGAGGAGATCAAGGACCAACAGGACCAGCTGGACAGAACGGTCTTCACGGACCACCAGGAGAGC
CAGGAACCGTTGGACCAGAAGGACCATCTGGAAAGCAAGGACGTCAAGGACCAGACGGAACCCAGGGAGA
GACTGGACCAGACGGAAGACCAGGAAAGGATGCCGAGTACTGCCAGTGCCCAGACAAGTCTCCACCATCA
GAGGCTGTCAACGCCAACCGTGGATACAGAAATATCTAAATTGTTGGTGTTTTCTAATAAAATATTTGAG
ATTCAGTGAGACTTTTTTCTTGGCGGCACAATAAAGTTTCCTCTTTTTGTTGGGTCACTCAACGAACACA
ATACAAATATTTGAGCGCTCGCATTTTTCTCAACCTTTCGGGTTTAAAGCACTTCAAAATGGAATTGAAG
AGAGATTGTGAAAGTACATCAGACAGAATCACATTTTGATAGCATTCACTTCACTCAGATGCAAACTTTT
CAGTGACTATAAAAAGTCATAAAATAATAACATTAAAAAAGCAAATAAATTAGCGAGAGAATTTTTTGAC
AAAAAGAAAGAAGAGTGATAGAGAAGAAGGGAATGCTTGAAAGGATTTTGCATTTATCTTAATCACCGTC
TTCGAGAAGACGAACCATGGCGCCAGTTTCAGAATCCAAGTTTCTAATATAGTTCATCACAATGTTGACG
TTGGTCCAACCTCCGGCTTGCATAATCTCTGGGATGGAAACTCCAGCGCGAGCCATGTCACGGGCAGCTC
CGACACGGGCGGAATGTCCAGACCAAGCCAAGTAACGTTGTCCGGAATCATCCTTGGCTCCGTAGATGAG
ACGGTGGGTAGCTTCGAAGATTCCTGAAAATTTATTTTCAGCTTATTCTTAGCTAATATGTTGTTTAAAC
TTACCTTCAAGAGCTCGAGTCGAGAGTTGTGATGTTGCACTCGGGGCAGCAACTCCGTTCTTGCGAACAC
GACAGAACAGGTAGTTGTTTGGATCATCGGCGACTCCGGAAACCGAAATCCAGCGCTCAACGAGCTTGGT
AACTCCAAGGGAGAGCGCTTTTTCGACTCCGGCAGTCGAGACCAGCGTTTTTGTACGTCCGATGTGGATG
AGCATTCTTCCTCCGTCTGTGCGACTAATATCCTTGACGCGAATGCGGGCAATTTCGGCGATACGGAGAA
GTGTGTTGTAAGCAATTCCGAGGAAGGCGAGGTTTCGGATGTCCTGGCAACGATCGGAATTTTCCATAAG
AGAACGGACCTGATCGAAGTCGGTTCTGAAAATTTCGTCAAGTCTTAGGATTGAATACATTAATATTTAA
ACTTACCTTTCGAAGGCGAGGGCTTGCTTGGCTCTCTCTCCAGCATCAACATTTTCCTTGCGGATACGTC
TCATTACGAGAGATACGGCATTAGAATCTGATGGGCGTGGAAGTCCAGATCGGCGATGGAGCATATTGAG
CTGTCCGAGATGTTGTTGGATCGTCTTCACCGCCAATCCACGAGCTTGGAGGTAGAGCAAGTAGTCACGA
ACGTCTTCTGGCTCGGCTGGGAACCACTTGCGGTTGTTAAGCTTGCACCAGGCAGCCCAAGAACGGCACA
CTGAGAGAAGCATCTTCCAGGTGTGCTCGGAGAAGGCTTGTCTGTCACGGAACATATCCATGAGGTTCTT
GCGAACTTCATCACTTGTCGCGTCAACTGGAAGTGCTGGAAGATTTTGATGAACAGTGAGAAGATTTGAC
ATATTTTCGAAGTTTTTTAGATGCACTAGAACAAAGCGTGTTGGCTTCCTCTGAGCCCGCTTTCCTTATA
TACCCGCATTCTGCAGCCTTACAGAATGTTCTAGAAGGTCCTAGATGCATTCGTTTGAAAATACTCCCGG
TGGGTGCAAAGAGACGCAGACGGAAAATGTATCTGGGTCTCTTTATTGTGTACACTACTTTTCCATGTAC
CGAATGTGAGTCGCCCTCCTTTTGCAACAAGCAGCTCGAATGTTCTAGAAAAAGGTGGAAAATAGTATAA
ATACCGTTGAAAATAAATACCGAACAACATTTGCTCTAATTGTGAAATTAGAAATCTTCAAACTATAATC
ATGTCACTTTACCACTATTTCCGTCCAGCTCAACGTTCCGTTTTTGGTGATCATTTTTGCTTTCGTCGTA
AATCTACACACGCGTCTCTTCCGTGCGAGAGTCCAAGCCAGCAGCCAAATTCGTTGACTGAGTATTCAAC
GTTTATACGTTGTCGGCAACGAGAAATAGGAAAATGCATCGGGAAATGTTCTTTTTTCGATTTTTTCCAA
GGTTTTGACAAATTTTACCACGAATTTTGCTATGTTTTCAATTAAAAAATATGTTATTCAACTGTTTCTA
TGAGGAAAATAAGGCTTTGCATGTAATTTTCTTATTCAGCATAATTTTTAATTAATTTGAATTTTCTGTC
CTAACGTTTATTTTGTTTTCTTGGTTATGACTGATCTGAAATTAATTTTTGAATTTTAAGGTAATATGTC
AGGCGGTGCCGCAAGTTTGTACAAAAAAGCAGGCTCCATGAAAAAGCCTGAACTCACCGCGACGTCTGTC
GAGAAGTTTCTGATCGAAAAGTTCGACAGCGTCTCCGACCTGATGCAGCTCTCGGAGGGCGAAGAATCTC
GTGCTTTCAGCTTCGATGTAGGAGGGCGTGGATATGTCCTGCGGGTAAATAGCTGCGCCGATGGTTTCTA
CAAAGATCGTTATGTTTATCGGCACTTTGCATCGGCCGCGCTCCCGATTCCGGAAGTGCTTGACATTGGG
GAATTCAGCGAGAGCCTGACCTATTGCATCTCCCGCCGTGCACAGGGTGTCACGTTGCAAGACCTGCCTG
AAACCGAACTGCCCGCTGTTCTGCAGCCGGTCGCGGAGGCCATGGATGCGATCGCTGCGGCCGATCTTAG
CCAGACGAGCGGGTTCGGCCCATTCGGACCGCAAGGAATCGGTCAATACACTACATGGCGTGATTTCATA
TGCGCGATTGCTGATCCCCATGTGTATCACTGGCAAACTGTGATGGACGACACCGTCAGTGCGTCCGTCG
CGCAGGCTCTCGATGAGCTGATGCTTTGGGCCGAGGACTGCCCCGAAGTCCGGCACCTCGTGCACGCGGA
TTTCGGCTCCAACAATGTCCTGACGGACAATGGCCGCATAACAGCGGTCATTGACTGGAGCGAGGCGATG
TTCGGGGATTCCCAATACGAGGTCGCCAACATCTTCTTCTGGAGGCCGTGGTTGGCTTGTATGGAGCAGC
AGACGCGCTACTTCGAGCGGAGGCATCCGGAGCTTGCAGGATCGCCGCGGCTCCGGGCGTATATGCTCCG
CATTGGTCTTGACCAACTCTATCAGAGCTTGGTTGACGGCAATTTCGATGATGCAGCTTGGGCGCAGGGT
CGATGCGACGCAATCGTCCGATCCGGAGCCGGGACTGTCGGGCGTACACAAATCGCCCGCAGAAGCGCGG
CCGTCTGGACCGATGGCTGTGTAGAAGTACTCGCCGATAGTGGAAACCGACGCCCCAGCACTCGTCCGAG
GGCAAAGGAATAGACCCAGCTTTCTTGTACAAAGTGGGTCCAATTACTCTTCAACATCCCTACATGCTCT
TTCTCCCTGTGCTCCCACCCCCTATTTTTGTTATTATCAAAAAACTTCTCTTAATTTCTTTGTTTTTTAG
CTTCTTTTAAGTCACCTCTAACAATGAAATTGTGTAGATTCAAAAATAGAATTAATTCGTAATAAAAAGT
CGAAAAAAATTGTGCTCCCTCCCCCCATTAATAATAATTCTATCCCAAAATCTACACAATGTTCTGTGTA
CACTTCTTATGTTTTTTACTTCTGATAAATTTTTTTGAAACATCATAGAAAAAACCGCACACAAAATACC
TTATCATATGTTACGTTTCAGTTTATGACCGCAATTTTTAATAACTTCGTATAGTATACCTTATACGAAG
TTATACTAGTATATATTTTTATGTTTTCTTTTAAACCTTCCTCCATATTTCTGAATTGAATGTTGTTGCA
TATTGTGTGTCCTTATTTCATTTCCATCATCCTTTTGTGTGTTTCCCCCTTCCACCAATTCCCCCCACGT
CCTAATGAAATGAAAGCGAGAAGATAAATAAACTTGCACATTGTGTTCAGATGAGAGGAGCGGAATACGA
ATTGGGAGACGGAAAGAGAAAAAAAAATGTTTAGATTTGGATTGAATTAATTTTTTAGAAAGCAAGAAAA
AAAACACAAAGAGAATAAATAAATAATAGGAAAAAAAACAAATATTCAGTATTTAAAATTTGAAAATTCA
ACGACGTTGGCGTCGATCATCCTGTAAAACGACGGCCAGTGCATGCAAGACTAATTTTCGATTAACCCGT
AGGGGTGCAAGACTAATAGAGACTGCAAGACTATTAGAGGCTGAAATACTAATTTTCGTATGCTCAATAA
TTTTGGAAATTGGCCTATTTTTTGTAGAAACTTGATACCGTTTAAACAAGGAAAAATACACACTTTTTAA
TATTTCATCAATAATTTGAACGATTTTGTGATTTTAAGTTCAATTTGCCCAAAAAAAGACAATTTTTCTG
ACGTTACCGCAAAGTAATGCTGGTCAGGCAAAAAGAGCGGTGCAAAAATATAAGAGACTGCAATACTAAT
AGAGGAAATACGGTAATTGAATTTTAGTGAAACTTGCGACAGTTTTCCTCATTTTTTTGTTATTCCGGCA
TACGAGTGTGGCATACGAGTGAGGTCATCTTTTGTTTCTTCCGTTTCTTCATCGCTTTTGAAAAAAAATG
TTGAAGAAAACTTCGTAGCCGATAGCCGGATAATGTTTGGCACGGCGTTCCAACATATATCATTGGAAAT
TTTTTAAGATTTTTGCGAAAAATCACATTCTTCACGATGAGAACACGTTATTGAAGGAATATAAATCAAG
AATAACATATAGTTATATTTCTCTATTACTTTAACGTTAAATATGAGCAAATTTGAGCATTTTGATTGCG
ATGAAAAGCAGAATCGAGTCAACTGAAATCCGTTCAAAAACCTAAGCTCGGTTCGCCCGAAAGTCGATTT
TTCCAATAGCCGAACAGCACTGCTTCTTTATTTTCCAGGTATTTTTGGGGTGTAAGAATTATATCTTCTT
TGTTTGGGTATTTACGTTTCCGAATTCCCTTTCTTGATCTGTCGCTATTTTTCAGAAACCAGAACAGTTT
ATCCTTTTTCATGAGAACCTGAATAGCTCAAAAACCCGTTTAATTTCTTTTCATCATCTCATTTGAAACT
TTCCTAGTCTTCTTAATGATTTCCAGGCTCCTCCTACATTTGTATCTCAAGATGCATACACTTTATTTCC
GCTCCAATTCGAATCATCTACTTCTCTTTTTTCTTCAACTTTCTACTTTTTTCCATTCTTTTCTTTCAAA
TGTTCGACGTCTTCAAGTGACTGCTCTTCATTCTCCTCATTTTTCTCGAATTTCATTCTTGTCTCTTTTT
TGCTCAAAAATGGAAAATGAAAGTGACGTGAGATTTGGACGGCGGGACACGGGGGCAGTAGAAGCAGCAA
AAAGGAGAGAAAGAGGACACAAATAAGAAGAACGAATTCAAAAATAAGCGGAGAGGAGCTATTTCCGTCA
ATTCTACCTCCCCAATCTTCATCAATTCGGCTCAATTGAATGACGTCACAGGGAGATAAACCGTTTGGAT
GAGCGCCGTCCATCACTGACGCCATCCCGTTTGGGACAAGAAAAGAGAAAAAAGAGCACAAAGTTTTTGG
TGACGGATCTTGTCAATCATATGAAAGTTGTTCTGATTGATTGTCAGTTTTTTTCCTACTTTTTTGGATT
CTATCCACTTCTGAACTTTTGACAAGTTTCAAACTTTCTGAATCATTTTCTATGCATTTTCCTGGAATTC
TTTTTATGTAAAATATGAAATAGAATGTTTTTGAATTCAAGTTCTGCTTTTTTCTTCTTTTTTGTTCTGT
TCGGGCTTGGGTATGCTTTTTTTAAAAATTATTTTGCACATCGACCAATAAGTGCGCAACTTATAAAATT
AATTTATTTTTGTTAATTTTTGAAATACTTGTATTGCTTTAAGTGATCTGACCTCGCCCTGAGCTTTCCA
CGTAGTTATCAAATACAAATCCTCCAAGGGTAACGTACCTATATTACTGATCTTTATAATAACTTTATCA
CCTGTCCAGTTCCAGAGGAATTCTGTTAAGCTTATAGGCACAGAAGGAGTCATTTCTGCTGGTTTTTAAT
GATCCAAATCTTTATTTCAAGTAAAAAACTGAACACTTGCGAATAAAACTATCAGATTAACCATTCACCA
AAAATGTGTTTGAATCTAAAACTTTCTCAGTATTCCAAATATAGAAATAAATAACCACGACATTGCTAAA
ATCTGTCTGAATTGTGTACTCCTTACCGTGAAGTAATAATGGATATAATGAATCGTTTGAAATGAATGAT
CAGCACATTTTTGGTGAAAGATCACAAATAAGGAATAAGCGACGGAAAATAAAACGATTATTTCGGATCA
AAAATTTGTTGAAGATCATATACACTCGAGACCAAGATTATTCTAGACAATTTTCAAATTGGCTTCTTTG
TTTGCAAATCTTCATAATAATCTGTGAAGTTTGGAAATTTGAATTTTTAATCTTTTTTCATAGATTATAG
TTTTTATTTCTTTGCAAAACTATATTAAAAACCGATGCATTGTTTTAGGGAAATTAATGAGCCTTTTGTT
CAACACTAAAAACAATAAAATTAAAATTTTGGCTTCATCATTTGACCTTTTTTAAGTTCGAAAACTTTTC
TCGTATTTCTGAACCGCCAATTTTTTCACACATCTCTAGACTTTTGGTGCCCGTTCCAGAAAGTTAAGTA
ATTGCTATTCTAAGAAAGTTCTCAACATTGTTTTTTAGTTCTGATTGAATTCTGATGTTCCAGGAATATA
TTTTAAATTTAATATTCTTTGCACTATTTCTATACTAACTAAATAATAAATAGTCTAAGTATGTTCAATG
AGAACAAAAAAGCTCTATCTATATTTTTCTATCCTATTTCATTTATATCCTTTTCATTTTGAACTCACCA
GCTTCTCTTCTTCTTCTTGTCCATATACTTCTTAAAAGTCTCGAACTTCTCTCTCTCACTCTCCATCAAT
TTCTTTATGGCTACCGCTTGCGCTCTGCCGCTTCCGAAGAAAGAAGGCGTTGGCAGAGCTCTCAATTCTA
TTTTTTCTCGCCGTAGGCTATCGATTTCTCAGCTTCTCTTCTCTCTTCCTCACTCCACCACCACCACTTC
GGGCTTCTTCTTTTCTTCATTTTCGTCTTCTTCTTCATCCTCTTCTTTTTTTTTCAGTTCCCCCTCACTC
CTCCCCTTATATGCGCGTGCGAGAGGGGTGCAAAAGCAGCGCGCATCCGAGAATTGAAACGAGAAAACGG
AGACGCAGCAGCAGTTCGTCCTCAGAAAAATAGCCAGTAAAAAGAGAAAAAGATAGAGAGAGACCTATCG
CATTTTATTTTCAAATTGCAATTCCTGCAATTCATGTGTGCGTGTGCCCATTTTCAATTCTTCCCGTTAT
TTTTCAGACCATTACCAACGTTCTTTCTAGATCTTGAGACAATCTTCCTTCTGCTCAATCGTTCGTCGTG
AAGACGGCATCGACGACGACGACGATGCAAAAGAGAATCGCCTTGTCGTTTCCAGAAGAAGTACTCGAGC
ACGTCTTCTCCTTCATCCAACTCGACAAGGACCGTAACTCCGTCTCCCTCGTCTGCAAGTCCTGGTACGA
GATCGAGCGTTGGTGCCGTCGTAAGGTCTTCATCGGAAACTGCTACGCCGTCTCCCCAGCCACCGTCATC
CGTCGTTTCCCAAAGGTCCGTTCCGTCGAGCTCAAGGGAAAGCCACACTTCGCCGACTTCAACCTCGTCC
CAGACGGATGGGGAGGATACGTCTACCCATGGATCGAGGCCATGTCCTCCTCCTACACCTGGCTCGAGGA
GATCCGTCTCAAGCGTATGGTCGTCACCGACGACTGCCTCGAGCTCATCGCCAAGTCCTTCAAGAACTTC
AAGGTCCTCGTCCTCTCCTCCTGCGAGGGATTCTCCACCGACGGACTCGCCGCCATCGCCGCCACCTGCC
GTAACCTCAAGGTAAGTTTAAACATATATATACTAACTAACCCTGATTATTTAAATTTTCAGGAGCTCGA
CCTCCGTGAGTCCGACGTCGACGAGGTCTCCGGACACTGGCTCTCCCACTTCCCAGACACCTACACCTCC
CTCGTCTCCCTCAACATCTCCTGCCTCGCCTCCGAGGTCTCCTTCTCCGCCCTCGAGCGTCTCGTCACCC
GTTGCCCAAACCTCAAGTCCCTCAAGCTCAACCGTGCCGTCCCACTCGAGAAGCTCGCCACCCTCCTCCA
ACGTGCCCCACAACTCGAGGAGCTCGGAACCGGAGGATACACCGCCGAGGTCCGTCCAGACGTCTACTCC
GGACTCTCCGTCGCCCTCTCCGGATGCAAGGTAAGTTTAAACAGTTCGGTACTAACTAACCATACATATT
TAAATTTTCAGGAGCTCCGTTGCCTCTCCGGATTCTGGGACGCCGTCCCAGCCTACCTCCCAGCCGTCTA
CTCCGTCTGCTCCCGTCTCACCACCCTCAACCTCTCCTACGCCACCGTCCAATCCTACGACCTCGTCAAG
CTCCTCTGCCAATGCCCAAAGCTCCAACGTCTCTGGGTCCTCGACTACATCGAGGACGCCGGACTCGAGG
TCCTCGCCTCCACCTGCAAGGACCTCCGTGAGCTCCGTGTCTTCCCATCCGAGCCATTCGTCATGGAGCC
AAACGTCGCCCTCACCGAGCAAGGACTCGTCTCCGTCTCCATGGGATGCCCAAAGCTCGAGTCCGTCCTC
TACTTCTGCCGTCAAATGACCAACGCCGCCCTCATCACCATCGCCCGTAACCGTCCAAACATGACCCGTT
TCCGTCTCTGCATCATCGAGCCAAAGGCCCCAGACTACCTCACCCTCGAGCCACTCGACATCGGATTCGG
AGCCATCGTCGAGCACTGCAAGGACCTCCGTCGTCTCTCCCTCTCCGGACTCCTCACCGACAAGGTCTTC
GAGTACATCGGAACCTACGCCAAGAAGATGGAGATGCTCTCCGTCGCCTTCGCCGGAGACTCCGACCTCG
GACTCCACCACGTCCTCTCCGGATGCGACTCCCTCCGTAAGCTCGAGATCCGTGACTGCCCATTCGGAGA
CAAGGCCCTCCTCGCCAACGCCTCCAAGCTCGAGACCATGCGTTCCCTCTGGATGTCCTCCTGCTCCGTC
TCCTTCGGAGCCTGCAAGCTCCTCGGACAAAAGATGCCAAAGCTCAACGTCGAGGTCATCGACGAGCGTG
GAGCCCCAGACTCCCGTCCAGAGTCCTGCCCAGTCGAGCGTGTCTTCATCTACCGTACCGTCGCCGGACC
ACGTTTCGACATGCCAGGATTCGTCTGGAACATGGACCAAGACTCCACCATGCGTTTCTCCCGTCAAATC
ATCACCACCAACGGACTCGGAGGAGGAGGATCCCCAGTCAAGCAAACCCTCAACTTCGACCTCCTCAAGC
TCGCCGGAGACGTCGAGTCCAACCCAGGACCAATGGTTTCGGAATTGATTAAGGAAAATATGCACATGAA
GCTCTACATGGAGGGAACCGTCGACAACCACCACTTCAAGTGCACCTCCGAGGGAGAGGGAAAGCCATAC
GAGGGAACCCAAACCATGCGTATCAAGGTCGTCGAGGGAGGACCACTCCCATTCGCCTTCGACATCCTCG
CCACCTCCTTCCTCTACGGATCCAAGGTAAGTTTAAACATATATATACTAACTAACCCTGATTATTTAAA
TTTTCAGACCTTCATCAACCACACCCAAGGAATCCCAGACTTCTTCAAGCAATCCTTCCCAGAGGGATTC
ACCTGGGAGCGTGTCACCACCTACGAGGACGGAGGAGTCCTCACCGCCACCCAAGACACCTCCCTCCAAG
ACGGATGCCTCATCTACAACGTCAAGGTAAGTTTAAACAGTTCGGTACTAACTAACCATACATATTTAAA
TTTTCAGATCCGTGGAGTCAACTTCACCTCCAACGGACCAGTCATGCAAAAGAAGACCCTCGGATGGGAG
GCCTTCACCGAGACCCTCTACCCAGCCGACGGAGGACTCGAGGGACGTAACGACATGGCCCTCAAGCTCG
TCGGAGGATCCCACCTCATCGCCAACGCCAAGGTAAGTTTAAACATGATTTTACTAACTAACTAATCTGA
TTTAAATTTTCAGACCACCTACCGTTCCAAGAAGCCAGCCAAGAACCTCAAGATGCCAGGAGTCTACTAC
GTCGACTACCGTCTCGAGCGTATCAAGGAGGCCAACAACGAGACCTACGTCGAGCAACACGAGGTCGCCG
TCGCCCGTTACTGCGACCTCCCATCCAAGCTCGGACACAAGCTCAACCCTAAAGATCCAGCCAAACCTCC
GGCCAAGGCACAAGTTGTGGGATGGCCACCGGTGAGATCATACCGGAAGAACGTGATGGTTTCCTGCCAA
AAATCAAGCGGTGGCCCGGAGGCGGCGGCGTTCGTGAAACCAGCCGCCAAGCGTGTCAAGCTCGACTAAG
ATAAATGCAAAATCCTTTCAAGCATTCCCTTCTTCTCTATCACTCTTCTTTCTTTTTGTCAAAAAATTCT
CTCGCTAATTTATTTGCTTTTTTAATGTTATTATTTTATGACTTTTTATAGTCACTGAAAAGTTTGCATC
TGAGTGAAGTGAATGCTATCAAAATGTGATTCTGTCTGATGTACTTTCACAATCTCTCTTCAATTCCATT
TTGAAGTGCTTTAAACCCGAAAGGTTGAGAAAAATGCGAGCGCTCAAATATTTGTATTGTGTTCGTTGAG
TGACCCAACAAAAAGAGGAAACTTTATTGTGCCGCCAAGAAAAAAGTCTCACGTACGGTGCGCGCGATGC
CCTAGGCATGGTCATAGCTGTTTCCTGCGCAAGTCGGCGATTTCTTTGAAGTTTTGTCAAAAGAAGAGAC
AAGGACTTGATAGATACGCTCATCAGAGTGAGATTCATTGCAAATAGTGTGTAAATCGTGGAGAGACGAG
AGAAAAGGTGTGAGAAGCTTAGAAGATAAAGAATAGGAAGAAGAACATATCTCATTTCCTATTTTCTCTA
ATTTTTCGTTCATTTTTCTAGACATTACCCATTTGATGGTTTTTCAATATGGTTATCAGGGTACTCATTT
TGGTAGTTTTCAAAGCAATTTGGAGTTTTTTTTTAAATTGTCAACTACAAAAACGCAGCTTAAAGGTCCA
AATATCATAGTATAAAAATTCTTTAAAAAATTCCAAATTTTATATGATTTTTTGAAAATTGGAAGAATGT
TAGTTTTTGCCATTTTTTTGGAAGTTTTTCTCCGGATTTTATGGTACTTATATTTCAAATATAAATTTTT
GTAGGAATTCGAGTATGCGAGAGAGCTATAGTTTACTAAAAAAAAGTGGCAAAAACTCAGTAATTGCCAC
TTTTTTCAAAAATGTTTTGAAAAATTTTACTATGATATTTGGCCATTTTGGCACCATATGTACGTTACTT
TTTACGAAACACTCTAATTTTTGAAATTTGAGTTTCATGTTTAATCTTTTGTATAAAATTTTTATGGTCC
TTTTGTGACAGGATAAAAAATTGCAAAAAAATAGAAAACTTTGTTTCGTGAAAACACCTAGTTTAAAAAT
TGTGGGCCACTTAGCGATTCTAGTCAAAAATCAGACAAATGTCAGCTGCCGTAACTTTTTCCGGATCAGG
GTTATCAAATTTTAATTTTAATTGTAAATGTAGAAAAATGATCGGCAACATTTTGCTAATTGAAAATATT
TTGAAAATTGCTATAGTACATATTAATCTAGTATTAATATAGTATTAATGTTATAATATCAGTTATGTGT
TTGAATAACTCAAGCGTAAGTTTCCGTAAAATATCTTTAAATTTTGGTAATTTTTTACGGTTTGGTATAA
ATTTTTGCATTTTTTGATTTTCTACACTTTTTTTCGATTTCGCATTTTCCGAATTTCTCTGAAATAAATC
GAACAATCGGAAAATTTTCGAGGGCACCCTTAGCCATGCAGCTCAGGAATTTGACTTTATGTTCCCATTC
AAATTTTTTTAAAATTAAATAAAATGCTAATTGTAAGATAAATTACAAAAATTATTAAATCTCATCATCC
TTATGATGATAGTGCAGTGCATGAATATATTTTTCCAAATAGGATATGATTCGTCGAGTAGCTTCACGTA
ATCCGTTTTCTTCAATCACCATTTCGAACTGCAATTTTTTTTTTGGATTTTTGTAACAATATTGTCATAA
ATTGTGATTTTGATATTTTGCGTAGAGCATCAGAACCTTTCTGCTTTGAATTTTAATGGGATTAAAAATT
ATAAAAAACTTGCACCCTAATTAAAGCGCCAACTTTATTATACATAGTTGATAATTCGATGGTATCAGCT
CACTCAAAGGCGGTAATACGGTTATCCACAGAATCAGGGGATAACGCAGGAAAGAACATGTGAGCAAAAG
GCCAGCAAAAGACCAGGAACCGTAAAAAGGCCGCGTTGCTGGCGTTTTTCCATAGGCTCCGCCCCCCTGA
CGAGCATCACAAAAATCGACGCTCAAGTCAGAGGTGGCGAAACCCGACAGGACTATAAAGATACCAGGCG
TTTCCCCCTGGAAGCTCCCTCGTGCGCTCTCCTGTTCCGACCCTGCCGCTTACCGGATACCTGTCCGCCT
TTCTCCCTTCGGGAAGCGTGGCGCTTTCTCATAGCTCACGCTGTAGGTATCTCAGTTCGGTGTAGGTCGT
TCGCTCCAAGCTGGGCTGTGTGCACGAACCCCCCGTTCAGCCCGACCGCTGCGCCTTATCCGGTAACTAT
CGTCTTGAGTCCAACCCGGTAAGACACGACTTATCGCCACTGGCAGCAGCCACTGGTAACAGGATTAGCA
GAGCGAGGTATGTAGGCGGTGCTACAGAGTTCTTGAAGTGGTGGCCTAACTACGGCTACACTAGAAGGAC
AGTATTTGGTATCTGCGCTCTGCTGAAGCCAGTTACCTTCGGAAAAAGAGTTGGTAGCTCTTGATCCGGC
AAACAAACCACCGCTGGTAGCGGTGGTTTTTTTGTTTGCAAGCAGCAGATTACGCGCAGAAAAAAAGGAT
CTCAAGAAGATCCTTTGATCTTTTCTACGGGGTCTGACGCTCAGTGGAACGAAAACTCACGTTAAGGGAT
TTTGGTCATGAGATTATCAAAAAGGATCTTCACCTAGATCCTTTTAAATTAAAAATGAAGTTTTAAATCA
ATCTAAAGTATATATGAGTAAACTTGGTCTGACAGTTACCAATGCTTAATCAGTGAGGCACCTATCTCAG
CGATCTGTCTATTTCGTTCATCCATAGTTGCCTGACTCCCCGTCGTGTAGATAACTACGATACGGGAGGG
CTTACCATCTGGCCCCAGTGCTGCAATGATACCGCGAGACCCACGCTCACCGGCTCCAGATTTATCAGCA
ATAAACCAGCCAGCCGGAAGGGCCGAGCGCAGAAGTGGTCCTGCAACTTTATCCGCCTCCATCCAGTCTA
TTAATTGTTGCCGGGAAGCTAGAGTAAGTAGTTCGCCAGTTAATAGTTTGCGCAACGTTGTTGCCATTGC
TACAGGCATCGTGGTGTCACGCTCGTCGTTTGGTATGGCTTCATTCAGCTCCGGTTCCCAACGATCAAGG
CGAGTTACATGATCCCCCATGTTGTGCAAAAAAGCGGTTAGCTCCTTCGGTCCTCCGATCGTTGTCAGAA
GTAAGTTGGCCGCAGTGTTATCACTCATGGTTATGGCAGCACTGCATAATTCTCTTACTGTCATGCCATC
CGTAAGATGCTTTTCTGTGACTGGTGAGTACTCAACCAAGTCATTCTGAGAATAGTGTATGCGGCGACCG
AGTTGCTCTTGCCCGGCGTCAATACGGGATAATACCGCGCCACATAGCAGAACTTTAAAAGTGCTCATCA
TTGGAAAACGTTCTTCGGGGCGAAAACTCTCAAGGATCTTACCGCTGTTGAGATCCAGTTCGATGTAACC
CACTCGTGCACCCAACTGATCTTCAGCATCTTTTACTTTCACCAGCGTTTCTGGGTGAGCAAAAACAGGA
AGGCAAAATGCCGCAAAAAAGGGAATAAGGGCGACACGGAAATGTTGAATACTCATACTCTTCCTTTTTC
AATATTATTGAAGCATTTATCAGGGTTATTGTCTCATGAGCGGATACATATTTGAATGTATTTAGAAAAA
TAAACAAATAGGGGTTCCGCGCACATTTCCCCGAAAAGTGCCACCTGACGTCTAAGAAACCATTATTATC
ATGACATTAACCTATAAAAATAGGCGTATCACGAGGCCCTTTCGTCTCGCGCGTTTCGGTGATGACGGTG
AAAACCTCTGACACATGCAGCTCCCGGAGACGGTCACAGCTTGTCTGTAAGCGGATGCCGGGAGCAGACA
AGCCCGTCAGGGCGCGTCAGCGGGTGTTGGCGGGTGTCGGGGCTGGCTTAACTATGCGGCATCAGAGCAG
ATTGTACTGAGAGTGCACCATATGCGGTGTGAAATACCGCACAGATGCGTAAGGAGAAAATACCGCATCA
GGCGCCATTCGCCATTCAGGCTGCGCAACTGTTGGGAAGGGCGATCGGTGCGGGCCTCTTCGCTATTACG
CCAGCTGGCGAAAGGGGGATGTGCTGCAAGGCGATTAAGTTGGGTAACGCCAGGGATCCGCCAAGCTATC
AACTTTGTATAGAAAAGTTG
