Features (pLannotate 1.2.2; 22 found; start..end, strand, type, name):
   1507..1540    +  protein_bind   loxN: Cre-mediated recombination occurs in the 8-bp core sequence (GTATACCT). loxN sites are compatible with each other, but incompatible with loxP or lox2272 sites. Cre recombinase
   1911..2057    +  CDS            sqt-1 (fragment): SQT1_CAEEL - Also known as rol-5. Protein inferred from homology: Swiss-Prot protein existence level 3. Nematode cuticles are composed largely of collagen-like proteins. The cuticle functions both as an exoskeleton and as a barrier to protect the worm from its environment. This is a collagen critical for organismal morphogenesis. Mutations in sqt-1 can lengthen, shorten, or helically twist the entire animal. From Caenorhabditis elegans.
   2090..2929    +  CDS            sqt-1 (fragment): SQT1_CAEEL - Also known as rol-5. Protein inferred from homology: Swiss-Prot protein existence level 3. Nematode cuticles are composed largely of collagen-like proteins. The cuticle functions both as an exoskeleton and as a barrier to protect the worm from its environment. This is a collagen critical for organismal morphogenesis. Mutations in sqt-1 can lengthen, shorten, or helically twist the entire animal. From Caenorhabditis elegans.
   2973..3296    -  terminator     tbb-2 terminator: tbb-2; transcription terminator for the C. elegans tubulin beta-2 gene
   3305..4435    -  CDS            cre: RECR_BPP1 - Experimental evidence at protein level: Swiss-Prot protein existence level 1. Catalyzes site-specific recombination between two 34-base- pair LOXP sites. Its role is to maintain the phage genome as a monomeric unit-copy plasmid in the lysogenic state. From Escherichia phage P1 (Bacteriophage P1).
   4784..4834    +  CDS            hsp-16.1 (fragment): HSP11_CAEEL - Also known as hsp16-1b. Experimental evidence at transcript level: Swiss-Prot protein existence level 2. From Caenorhabditis elegans.
   5215..5235    +  protein_bind   attB1: mutant version of attB; core recombination site for the Gateway® BP reaction BP Clonase™
   5241..6266    +  CDS            HygR: aminoglycoside phosphotransferase from E. coli; aph(4)-Ia; confers resistance to hygromycin
   6270..6290    -  protein_bind   attB2: mutant version of attB; core recombination site for the Gateway® BP reaction BP Clonase™
   6644..6677    +  protein_bind   loxN: Cre-mediated recombination occurs in the 8-bp core sequence (GTATACCT). loxN sites are compatible with each other, but incompatible with loxP or lox2272 sites. Cre recombinase
   7046..7064    -  CDS            lacZα (fragment): LacZα fragment of β-galactosidase; lacZ fragment
  10408..12291   +  CDS            TIR1: TIR1_ARATH - Also known as FBL1, WEI1. Experimental evidence at protein level: Swiss-Prot protein existence level 1. Auxin receptor that mediates Aux/IAA proteins proteasomal degradation and auxin-regulated transcription. The SCF(TIR1) E3 ubiquitin ligase complex is involved in auxin-mediated signaling pathway that regulate root and hypocotyl growth, lateral root formation, cell elongation, and gravitropism. Appears to allow pericycle cells to overcome G2 arrest prior to lateral root development. Plays a role in ethylene signaling in roots. Confers sensitivity to the virulent bacterial pathoge
  12376..13230   +  CDS            mTagBFP2: mTagBFP2 is a basic (constitutively fluorescent) blue fluorescent protein published in 2011, derived from Entacmaea quadricolor. It is reported to be a very rapidly-maturing monomer with very low acid sensitivity.
  13231..13361   +  CDS            mini-AID (fragment): minimal degron from the auxin-responsive IAA17 protein of Arabidopsis thaliana (Kubota et al., 2013) acts as an auxin-inducible degron (AID) in the presence of TIR1
  13398..13721   +  terminator     tbb-2 terminator: tbb-2; transcription terminator for the C. elegans tubulin beta-2 gene
  15400..15988   -  rep_origin     ori: high-copy-number ColE1/pMB1/pBR322/pUC origin of replication
  16159..17019   -  CDS            AmpR: β-lactamase; bla; confers resistance to ampicillin, carbenicillin, and related antibiotics
  17020..17124   -  promoter       AmpR promoter: bla
  17219..17254   +  CDS            rop (fragment): Rop protein, which maintains plasmids at low copy number; rop
  17356..17455   +  misc_feature   bom (fragment): basis of mobility region from pBR322
  17461..17578   -  CDS            lacZα (fragment): LacZα fragment of β-galactosidase; lacZ fragment
  17593..17613   +  protein_bind   attB4: mutant version of attB; core recombination site for the Gateway® BP reaction BP Clonase™
>Addgene plasmid #172900 | pTD79 | addgene full sequence | sequence record 343549 | Addgene NGS Result
CAAGTGGGGATCAGGAAGAAGTTGATAAAGTGATTCAAAAACTCGAGGAGCTCAACACAGCGATGAACCC
AATTTTGAGAGCAACACTGACGAAGAACTATGACGCGAGGGTAGGCACTACCTTGAAGCTATCCACCTGC
CTGCCTGCCGCCTATTTCCATGTGCCTACTGCGCATGGAAATAGGCGGTAGTCAGGCAGGTAGATAGCCT
CATAAAATTCAATACTTCCTTTTCAGAAAGAATGCTGGAATGTATTCAAAGAGGAGTCACTCTTCCCATT
GCTCAGAGAATATGAAGAGTTGCTCGGCGAGCAAAAGTTCATGATTGGAGATCGATATTCATGGGCTGAC
ATCGCTGTCGTCGAGTTTCTAACTCGGTGTCAGCAGTGCTACGATAGCTTCTATCTGGCTCATTTCGAGA
GGCTCCGAACTTTTTGCCAGACTTTTGAGTCTCTTCCGCACATTCGTCCCTACATTCAGGGACGTGTTGA
TTCATTTATCTAATTTTTTAAAATGGATATTTTTCGTTTTTTATTTGTTTGTTTTGCTGATAATTCAATA
AAGTTACGCAACGAATTTTAGACATTTATGAAAACCGAAAATCGACAAAAATATTTTAAGAAAAATAGCA
GCAAAATTCAATATTTTATCAAATTTTGTTTATGGTAATGAGAAAGAAAACATACAATATTTTTCTAAGA
AGAAGAAAAATGACCAGAATTTTAAGATTTTTCTCGAATATACGAAAAATTGATAAACTAAAATTTTCGA
TTTTTCCATTTATTTTGAAAAAAAAACTCTTGACGGTTTTCACCATGCGAAGAGGTGAGAAATATTCTGA
AAGTTATGCATTTTGAAAAAATTGCAAAAAAATACGTTAAAATTTTTTGATCTATTGTTTTTTTTTGAAA
ACCGGAATTTAAAATGGAATTTTTTTTCAAAAATTAAAATTAAAATTTAAATATTTCTAGTGTTTGGATA
GTTTTTCAAAAGCTAGATTTAACCCGCGAGATGTCGACCGCTAGTGTAGCTTACAGATGGCTGAAGACTT
CGCAAAAATCTTATCTTAGAAACCCGCGAGGTGTCGGCCGCTAAAACTTTGTAAACCTGCCAACAAAATG
CTTCGCATTGTCTGAACAGATGAAACCTTGAAACAAAACATATACAATTGAAATCCCGTAAAGTGTCGGG
CGCAAGAACTGCGATTAGTTGTATAATTGGACTAGCTCAAATTTGACCAAAATCTCATTTTTAGACCTCT
AAGATGTCGGCCACTATAACTTTATTCAACTTGAAACTGCAAAAAAACTTATCAACTGTATAGATTCAAG
TATTATGTCAAGTATTGGTTTTAGAGCTACAGTACACTCTGATAACAAAATCTGCAGAAATACCTCCCTG
TCAATTCCCAAAATACCTCCCCTCATCTCAATTATCCCGAAAATCGGTTAGTCATTGCCATCAGAAAATC
GAATTAGGTACCATGATGGTAGCAAACTCACTTCGTATAACTTCGTATAGTATACCTTATACGAAGTTAT
CTGCCCTCGATTGTCTATCTTCCATTCTCACCAAGTTTCAACAACTTTATTCAGTCATTCTTCTCTGGTT
CATTTCCCAACCAATCTTCCCGAATAAAGCCCATCTGTCCTTTCGGCCACATTCCTCACCTACATCCGTA
CTCCTTATCTCCCGTTCTTATCCAGTCTTTTATCGTCTCTGCGTCTCGCACACTGTCTCGTCGGTAATGT
AAAAAAAAAACAAAAAAAACTTGAAAACTTGCGGAAAGATTTCCTAATAAAAGGAGACGAATCCGGTAGG
AAATCGACAAGTCTCTGCTTCTCGAAGACTAGGTGAGTTACATTTCTTTGGCCGAATTATTTTGAAATCC
TAAATTTGATAATTTCAGAGATGTCTGTAAAACTTGCGTGTTATGTGACGGCTTCGGTCACTGTCGCCAC
TCTTATGGTATGCTTCATGACCATGTCAACCATCTACTCGGAGGTTGATGGATTCAGAGAGAAGCTTGAT
ACCGAGATGAATGTGTTCAGAGTGAGTTAAATTATATTTTGAATTTTAAATAATTTTTAATTTTCTAGCA
ATCTACCAATGGATTGTGGAAGGACATAGTTGTCATCGGAAGATCTAGCAAGCGTGTCCGTTGTCAATAT
GAAGAGACCAACGCTACCCCAACTCCACATGCTGATGGATCCCCATCTGCTCCACCAGGTCAACCACCAG
CAGTTCCACCAGTCTTCAACCAGCCAAAGACTCCAAATGGAGCCAATGGAAATGGACCAACCTGCAACTG
CAATGCTGATAACAAGTGCCCAGCTGGACCATCCGGACCAAAGGGAGTTCCAGGAGTTCCAGGACTCGAC
GGAGTTCCAGGACTTGACGGTGTTCCAGGAGTTGGAGCTGATGATATCGCTCCACAACGCGAGTCTGTCG
GATGCTTCACTTGCCCACAAGGACCAGTTGGACCACCAGGAGCTCTTGGAAGACCAGGACCACGTGGACT
TCCAGGACCAAGAGGACAAAATGGAAACCCAGGAAGAGATGGACAACCAGGACATCCAGGAGAGCAAGGA
TCATCCGGTCAAATCGGAAAGATCGGAGAGCCAGGACCACCAGGAGAGAAGGGACGCGACGCCGAGCATC
CAATCGGAAGACCAGGACCAAAGGGACCAAGAGGAGATCAAGGACCAACAGGACCAGCTGGACAGAACGG
TCTTCACGGACCACCAGGAGAGCCAGGAACCGTTGGACCAGAAGGACCATCTGGAAAGCAAGGACGTCAA
GGACCAGACGGAACCCAGGGAGAGACTGGACCAGACGGAAGACCAGGAAAGGATGCCGAGTACTGCCAGT
GCCCAGACAAGTCTCCACCATCAGAGGCTGTCAACGCCAACCGTGGATACAGAAATATCTAAATTGTTGG
TGTTTTCTAATAAAATATTTGAGATTCAGTGAGACTTTTTTCTTGGCGGCACAATAAAGTTTCCTCTTTT
TGTTGGGTCACTCAACGAACACAATACAAATATTTGAGCGCTCGCATTTTTCTCAACCTTTCGGGTTTAA
AGCACTTCAAAATGGAATTGAAGAGAGATTGTGAAAGTACATCAGACAGAATCACATTTTGATAGCATTC
ACTTCACTCAGATGCAAACTTTTCAGTGACTATAAAAAGTCATAAAATAATAACATTAAAAAAGCAAATA
AATTAGCGAGAGAATTTTTTGACAAAAAGAAAGAATAGTGATAGAGAAGAAGGGAATGCTTGAAAGGATT
TTGCATTTATCTTAATCACCGTCTTCGAGAAGACGAACCATGGCGCCAGTTTCAGAATCCAAGTTTCTAA
TATAGTTCATCACAATGTTGACGTTGGTCCAACCTCCGGCTTGCATAATCTCTGGGATGGAAACTCCAGC
GCGAGCCATGTCACGGGCAGCTCCGACACGGGCGGAATGTCCAGACCAAGCCAAGTAACGTTGTCCGGAA
TCATCCTTGGCTCCGTAGATGAGACGGTGGGTAGCTTCGAAGATTCCTGAAAATTTATTTTCAGCTTATT
CTTAGCTAATATGTTGTTTAAACTTACCTTCAAGAGCTCGAGTCGAGAGTTGTGATGTTGCACTCGGGGC
AGCAACTCCGTTCTTGCGAACACGACAGAACAGGTAGTTGTTTGGATCATCGGCGACTCCGGAAACCGAA
ATCCAGCGCTCAACGAGCTTGGTAACTCCAAGGGAGAGCGCTTTTTCGACTCCGGCAGTCGAGACCAGCG
TTTTTGTACGTCCGATGTGGATGAGCATTCTTCCTCCGTCTGTGCGACTAATATCCTTGACGCGAATGCG
GGCAATTTCGGCGATACGGAGAAGTGTGTTGTAAGCAATTCCGAGGAAGGCGAGGTTTCGGATGTCCTGG
CAACGATCGGAATTTTCCATAAGAGAACGGACCTGATCGAAGTCGGTTCTGAAAATTTCGTCAAGTCTTA
GGATTGAATACATTAATATTTAAACTTACCTTTCGAAGGCGAGGGCTTGCTTGGCTCTCTCTCCAGCATC
AACATTTTCCTTGCGGATACGTCTCATTACGAGAGATACGGCATTAGAATCTGATGGGCGTGGAAGTCCA
GATCGGCGATGGAGCATATTGAGCTGTCCGAGATGTTGTTGGATCGTCTTCACCGCCAATCCACGAGCTT
GGAGGTAGAGCAAGTAGTCACGAACGTCTTCTGGCTCGGCTGGGAACCACTTGCGGTTGTTAAGCTTGCA
CCAGGCAGCCCAAGAACGGCACACTGAGAGAAGCATCTTCCAGGTGTGCTCGGAGAAGGCTTGTCTGTCA
CGGAACATATCCATGAGGTTCTTGCGAACTTCATCACTTGTCGCGTCAACTGGAAGTGCTGGAAGATTTT
GATGAACAGTGAGAAGATTTGACATATTTTCGAAGTTTTTTAGATGCACTAGAACAAAGCGTGTTGGCTT
CCTCTGAGCCCGCTTTCCTTATATACCCGCATTCTGCAGCCTTACAGAATGTTCTAGAAGGTCCTAGATG
CATTCGTTTGAAAATACTCCCGGTGGGTGCAAAGAGACGCAGACGGAAAATGTATCTGGGTCTCTTTATT
GTGTACACTACTTTTCCATGTACCGAATGTGAGTCGCCCTCCTTTTGCAACAAGCAGCTCGAATGTTCTA
GAAAAAGGTGGAAAATAGTATAAATACCGTTGAAAATAAATACCGAACAACATTTGCTCTAATTGTGAAA
TTAGAAATCTTCAAACTATAATCATGTCACTTTACCACTATTTCCGTCCAGCTCAACGTTCCGTTTTTGG
TGATCATTTTTGCTTTCGTCGTAAATCTACACACGCGTCTCTTCCGTGCGAGAGTCCAAGCCAGCAGCCA
AATTCGTTGACTGAGTATTCAACGTTTATACGTTGTCGGCAACGAGAAATAGGAAAATGCATCGGGAAAT
GTTCTTTTTTCGATTTTTTCCAAGGTTTTGACAAATTTTACCACGAATTTTGCTATGTTTTCAATTAAAA
AATATGTTATTCAACTGTTTCTATGAGGAAAATAAGGCTTTGCATGTAATTTTCTTATTCAGCATAATTT
TTAATTAATTTGAATTTTCTGTCCTAACGTTTATTTTGTTTTCTTGGTTATGACTGATCTGAAATTAATT
TTTGAATTTTAAGGTAATATGTCAGGCGGTGCCGCAAGTTTGTACAAAAAAGCAGGCTCCATGAAAAAGC
CTGAACTCACCGCGACGTCTGTCGAGAAGTTTCTGATCGAAAAGTTCGACAGCGTCTCCGACCTGATGCA
GCTCTCGGAGGGCGAAGAATCTCGTGCTTTCAGCTTCGATGTAGGAGGGCGTGGATATGTCCTGCGGGTA
AATAGCTGCGCCGATGGTTTCTACAAAGATCGTTATGTTTATCGGCACTTTGCATCGGCCGCGCTCCCGA
TTCCGGAAGTGCTTGACATTGGGGAATTCAGCGAGAGCCTGACCTATTGCATCTCCCGCCGTGCACAGGG
TGTCACGTTGCAAGACCTGCCTGAAACCGAACTGCCCGCTGTTCTGCAGCCGGTCGCGGAGGCCATGGAT
GCGATCGCTGCGGCCGATCTTAGCCAGACGAGCGGGTTCGGCCCATTCGGACCGCAAGGAATCGGTCAAT
ACACTACATGGCGTGATTTCATATGCGCGATTGCTGATCCCCATGTGTATCACTGGCAAACTGTGATGGA
CGACACCGTCAGTGCGTCCGTCGCGCAGGCTCTCGATGAGCTGATGCTTTGGGCCGAGGACTGCCCCGAA
GTCCGGCACCTCGTGCACGCGGATTTCGGCTCCAACAATGTCCTGACGGACAATGGCCGCATAACAGCGG
TCATTGACTGGAGCGAGGCGATGTTCGGGGATTCCCAATACGAGGTCGCCAACATCTTCTTCTGGAGGCC
GTGGTTGGCTTGTATGGAGCAGCAGACGCGCTACTTCGAGCGGAGGCATCCGGAGCTTGCAGGATCGCCG
CGGCTCCGGGCGTATATGCTCCGCATTGGTCTTGACCAACTCTATCAGAGCTTGGTTGACGGCAATTTCG
ATGATGCAGCTTGGGCGCAGGGTCGATGCGACGCAATCGTCCGATCCGGAGCCGGGACTGTCGGGCGTAC
ACAAATCGCCCGCAGAAGCGCGGCCGTCTGGACCGATGGCTGTGTAGAAGTACTCGCCGATAGTGGAAAC
CGACGCCCCAGCACTCGTCCGAGGGCAAAGGAATAGACCCAGCTTTCTTGTACAAAGTGGGTCCAATTAC
TCTTCAACATCCCTACATGCTCTTTCTCCCTGTGCTCCCACCCCCTATTTTTGTTATTATCAAAAAACTT
CTCTTAATTTCTTTGTTTTTTAGCTTCTTTTAAGTCACCTCTAACAATGAAATTGTGTAGATTCAAAAAT
AGAATTAATTCGTAATAAAAAGTCGAAAAAAATTGTGCTCCCTCCCCCCATTAATAATAATTCTATCCCA
AAATCTACACAATGTTCTGTGTACACTTCTTATGTTTTTTACTTCTGATAAATTTTTTTGAAACATCATA
GAAAAAACCGCACACAAAATACCTTATCATATGTTACGTTTCAGTTTATGACCGCAATTTTTAATAACTT
CGTATAGTATACCTTATACGAAGTTATACTAGTATATATTTTTATGTTTTCTTTTAAACCTTCCTCCATA
TTTCTGAATTGAATGTTGTTGCATATTGTGTGTCCTTATTTCATTTCCATCATCCTTTTGTGTGTTTCCC
CCTTCCACCAATTCCCCCCACGTCCTAATGAAATGAAAGCGAGAAGATAAATAAACTTGCACATTGTGTT
CAGATGAGAGGAGCGGAATACGAATTGGGAGACGGAAAGAGAAAAAAAAATGTTTAGATTTGGATTGAAT
TAATTTTTTAGAAAGCAAGAAAAAAAACACAAAGAGAATAAATAAATAATAGGAAAAAAAACAAATATTC
AGTATTTAAAATTTGAAAATTCAACGACGTTGGCGTCGATCATCCTGTAAAACGACGGCCAGTGCATGCA
AGACTAATTTTCGATTAACCCGTAGGGGTGCAAGACTAATAGAGACTGCAAGACTATTAGAGGCTGAAAT
ACTAATTTTCGTATGCTCAATAATTTTGGAAATTGGCCTATTTTTTGTAGAAACTTGATACCGTTTAAAC
AAGGAAAAATACACACTTTTTAATATTTCATCAATAATTTGAACGATTTTGTGATTTTAAGTTCAATTTG
CCCAAAAAAAGACAATTTTTCTGACGTTACCGCAAAGTAATGCTGGTCAGGCAAAAAGAGCGGTGCAAAA
ATATAAGAGACTGCAATACTAATAGAGGAAATACGGTAATTGAATTTTAGTGAAACTTGCGACAGTTTTC
CTCATTTTTTTGTTATTCCGGCATACGAGTGTGGCATACGAGTGAGGTCATCTTTTGTTTCTTCCGTTTC
TTCATCGCTTTTGAAAAAAAATGTTGAAGAAAACTTCGTAGCCGATAGCCGGATAATGTTTGGCACGGCG
TTCCAACATATATCATTGGAAATTTTTTAAGATTTTTGCGAAAAATCACATTCTTCACGATGAGAACACG
TTATTGAAGGAATATAAATCAAGAATAACATATAGTTATATTTCTCTATTACTTTAACGTTAAATATGAG
CAAATTTGAGCATTTTGATTGCGATGAAAAGCAGAATCGAGTCAACTGAAATCCGTTCAAAAACCTAAGC
TCGGTTCGCCCGAAAGTCGATTTTTCCAATAGCCGAACAGCACTGCTTCTTTATTTTCCAGGTATTTTTG
GGGTGTAAGAATTATATCTTCTTTGTTTGGGTATTTACGTTTCCGAATTCCCTTTCTTGATCTGTCGCTA
TTTTTCAGAAACCAGAACAGTTTATCCTTTTTCATGAGAACCTGAATAGCTCAAAAACCCGTTTAATTTC
TTTTCATCATCTCATTTGAAACTTTCCTAGTCTTCTTAATGATTTCCAGGCTCCTCCTACATTTGTATCT
CAAGATGCATACACTTTATTTCCGCTCCAATTCGAATCATCTACTTCTCTTTTTTCTTCAACTTTCTACT
TTTTTCCATTCTTTTCTTTCAAATGTTCGACGTCTTCAAGTGACTGCTCTTCATTCTCCTCATTTTTCTC
GAATTTCATTCTTGTCTCTTTTTTGCTCAAAAATGGAAAATGAAAGTGACGTGAGATTTGGACGGCGGGA
CACGGGGGCAGTAGAAGCAGCAAAAAGGAGAGAAAGAGGACACAAATAAGAAGAACGAATTCAAAAATAA
GCGGAGAGGAGCTATTTCCGTCAATTCTACCTCCCCAATCTTCATCAATTCGGCTCAATTGAATGACGTC
ACAGGGAGATAAACCGTTTGGATGAGCGCCGTCCATCACTGACGCCATCCCGTTTGGGACAAGAAAAGAG
AAAAAAGAGCACAAAGTTTTTGGTGACGGATCTTGTCAATCATATGAAAGTTGTTCTGATTGATTGTCAG
TTTTTTTCCTACTTTTTTGGATTCTATCCACTTCTGAACTTTTGACAAGTTTCAAACTTTCTGAATCATT
TTCTATGCATTTTCCTGGAATTCTTTTTATGTAAAATATGAAATAGAATGTTTTTGAATTCAAGTTCTGC
TTTTTTCTTCTTTTTTGTTCTGTTCGGGCTTGGGTATGCTTTTTTTAAAAATTATTTTGCACATCGACCA
ATAAGTGCGCAACTTATAAAATTAATTTATTTTTGTTAATTTTTGAAATACTTGTATTGCTTTAAGTGAT
CTGACCTCGCCCTGAGCTTTCCACGTAGTTATCAAATACAAATCCTCCAAGGGTAACGTACCTATATTAC
TGATCTTTATAATAACTTTATCACCTGTCCAGTTCCAGAGGAATTCTGTTAAGCTTATAGGCACAGAAGG
AGTCATTTCTGCTGGTTTTTAATGATCCAAATCTTTATTTCAAGTAAAAAACTGAACACTTGCGAATAAA
ACTATCAGATTAACCATTCACCAAAAATGTGTTTGAATCTAAAACTTTCTCAGTATTCCAAATATAGAAA
TAAATAACCACGACATTGCTAAAATCTGTCTGAATTGTGTACTCCTTACCGTGAAGTAATAATGGATATA
ATGAATCGTTTGAAATGAATGATCAGCACATTTTTGGTGAAAGATCACAAATAAGGAATAAGCGACGGAA
AATAAAACGATTATTTCGGATCAAAAATTTGTTGAAGATCATATACACTCGAGACCAAGATTATTCTAGA
CAATTTTCAAATTGGCTTCTTTGTTTGCAAATCTTCATAATAATCTGTGAAGTTTGGAAATTTGAATTTT
TAATCTTTTTTCATAGATTATAGTTTTTATTTCTTTGCAAAACTATATTAAAAACCGATGCATTGTTTTA
GGGAAATTAATGAGCCTTTTGTTCAACACTAAAAACAATAAAATTAAAATTTTGGCTTCATCATTTGACC
TTTTTTAAGTTCGAAAACTTTTCTCGTATTTCTGAACCGCCAATTTTTTCACACATCTCTAGACTTTTGG
TGCCCGTTCCAGAAAGTTAAGTAATTGCTATTCTAAGAAAGTTCTCAACATTGTTTTTTAGTTCTGATTG
AATTCTGATGTTCCAGGAATATATTTTAAATTTAATATTCTTTGCACTATTTCTATACTAACTAAATAAT
AAATAGTCTAAGTATGTTCAATGAGAACAAAAAAGCTCTATCTATATTTTTCTATCCTATTTCATTTATA
TCCTTTTCATTTTGAACTCACCAGCTTCTCTTCTTCTTCTTGTCCATATACTTCTTAAAAGTCTCGAACT
TCTCTCTCTCACTCTCCATCAATTTCTTTATGGCTACCGCTTGCGCTCTGCCGCTTCCGAAGAAAGAAGG
CGTTGGCAGAGCTCTCAATTCTATTTTTTCTCGCCGTAGGCTATCGATTTCTCAGCTTCTCTTCTCTCTT
CCTCACTCCACCACCACCACTTCGGGCTTCTTCTTTTCTTCATTTTCGTCTTCTTCTTCATCCTCTTCTT
TTTTTTTCAGTTCCCCCTCACTCCTCCCCTTATATGCGCGTGCGAGAGGGGTGCAAAAGCAGCGCGCATC
CGAGAATTGAAACGAGAAAACGGAGACGCAGCAGCAGTTCGTCCTCAGAAAAATAGCCAGTAAAAAGAGA
AAAAGATAGAGAGAGACCTATCGCATTTTATTTTCAAATTGCAATTCCTGCAATTCATGTGTGCGTGTGC
CCATTTTCAATTCTTCCCGTTATTTTTCAGACCATTACCAACGTTCTTTCTAGATCTTGAGACAATCTTC
CTTCTGCTCAATCGTTCGTCGTGAAGACGGCATCGACGACGACGACGATGCAAAAGAGAATCGCCTTGTC
GTTTCCAGAAGAAGTACTCGAGCACGTCTTCTCCTTCATCCAACTCGACAAGGACCGTAACTCCGTCTCC
CTCGTCTGCAAGTCCTGGTACGAGATCGAGCGTTGGTGCCGTCGTAAGGTCTTCATCGGAAACTGCTACG
CCGTCTCCCCAGCCACCGTCATCCGTCGTTTCCCAAAGGTCCGTTCCGTCGAGCTCAAGGGAAAGCCACA
CTTCGCCGACTTCAACCTCGTCCCAGACGGATGGGGAGGATACGTCTACCCATGGATCGAGGCCATGTCC
TCCTCCTACACCTGGCTCGAGGAGATCCGTCTCAAGCGTATGGTCGTCACCGACGACTGCCTCGAGCTCA
TCGCCAAGTCCTTCAAGAACTTCAAGGTCCTCGTCCTCTCCTCCTGCGAGGGATTCTCCACCGACGGACT
CGCCGCCATCGCCGCCACCTGCCGTAACCTCAAGGTAAGTTTAAACATATATATACTAACTAACCCTGAT
TATTTAAATTTTCAGGAGCTCGACCTCCGTGAGTCCGACGTCGACGAGGTCTCCGGACACTGGCTCTCCC
ACTTCCCAGACACCTACACCTCCCTCGTCTCCCTCAACATCTCCTGCCTCGCCTCCGAGGTCTCCTTCTC
CGCCCTCGAGCGTCTCGTCACCCGTTGCCCAAACCTCAAGTCCCTCAAGCTCAACCGTGCCGTCCCACTC
GAGAAGCTCGCCACCCTCCTCCAACGTGCCCCACAACTCGAGGAGCTCGGAACCGGAGGATACACCGCCG
AGGTCCGTCCAGACGTCTACTCCGGACTCTCCGTCGCCCTCTCCGGATGCAAGGTAAGTTTAAACAGTTC
GGTACTAACTAACCATACATATTTAAATTTTCAGGAGCTCCGTTGCCTCTCCGGATTCTGGGACGCCGTC
CCAGCCTACCTCCCAGCCGTCTACTCCGTCTGCTCCCGTCTCACCACCCTCAACCTCTCCTACGCCACCG
TCCAATCCTACGACCTCGTCAAGCTCCTCTGCCAATGCCCAAAGCTCCAACGTCTCTGGGTCCTCGACTA
CATCGAGGACGCCGGACTCGAGGTCCTCGCCTCCACCTGCAAGGACCTCCGTGAGCTCCGTGTCTTCCCA
TCCGAGCCATTCGTCATGGAGCCAAACGTCGCCCTCACCGAGCAAGGACTCGTCTCCGTCTCCATGGGAT
GCCCAAAGCTCGAGTCCGTCCTCTACTTCTGCCGTCAAATGACCAACGCCGCCCTCATCACCATCGCCCG
TAACCGTCCAAACATGACCCGTTTCCGTCTCTGCATCATCGAGCCAAAGGCCCCAGACTACCTCACCCTC
GAGCCACTCGACATCGGATTCGGAGCCATCGTCGAGCACTGCAAGGACCTCCGTCGTCTCTCCCTCTCCG
GACTCCTCACCGACAAGGTCTTCGAGTACATCGGAACCTACGCCAAGAAGATGGAGATGCTCTCCGTCGC
CTTCGCCGGAGACTCCGACCTCGGACTCCACCACGTCCTCTCCGGATGCGACTCCCTCCGTAAGCTCGAG
ATCCGTGACTGCCCATTCGGAGACAAGGCCCTCCTCGCCAACGCCTCCAAGCTCGAGACCATGCGTTCCC
TCTGGATGTCCTCCTGCTCCGTCTCCTTCGGAGCCTGCAAGCTCCTCGGACAAAAGATGCCAAAGCTCAA
CGTCGAGGTCATCGACGAGCGTGGAGCCCCAGACTCCCGTCCAGAGTCCTGCCCAGTCGAGCGTGTCTTC
ATCTACCGTACCGTCGCCGGACCACGTTTCGACATGCCAGGATTCGTCTGGAACATGGACCAAGACTCCA
CCATGCGTTTCTCCCGTCAAATCATCACCACCAACGGACTCGGAGGAGGAGGATCCCCAGTCAAGCAAAC
CCTCAACTTCGACCTCCTCAAGCTCGCCGGAGACGTCGAGTCCAACCCAGGACCAATGGTTTCGGAATTG
ATTAAGGAAAATATGCACATGAAGCTCTACATGGAGGGAACCGTCGACAACCACCACTTCAAGTGCACCT
CCGAGGGAGAGGGAAAGCCATACGAGGGAACCCAAACCATGCGTATCAAGGTCGTCGAGGGAGGACCACT
CCCATTCGCCTTCGACATCCTCGCCACCTCCTTCCTCTACGGATCCAAGGTAAGTTTAAACATATATATA
CTAACTAACCCTGATTATTTAAATTTTCAGACCTTCATCAACCACACCCAAGGAATCCCAGACTTCTTCA
AGCAATCCTTCCCAGAGGGATTCACCTGGGAGCGTGTCACCACCTACGAGGACGGAGGAGTCCTCACCGC
CACCCAAGACACCTCCCTCCAAGACGGATGCCTCATCTACAACGTCAAGGTAAGTTTAAACAGTTCGGTA
CTAACTAACCATACATATTTAAATTTTCAGATCCGTGGAGTCAACTTCACCTCCAACGGACCAGTCATGC
AAAAGAAGACCCTCGGATGGGAGGCCTTCACCGAGACCCTCTACCCAGCCGACGGAGGACTCGAGGGACG
TAACGACATGGCCCTCAAGCTCGTCGGAGGATCCCACCTCATCGCCAACGCCAAGGTAAGTTTAAACATG
ATTTTACTAACTAACTAATCTGATTTAAATTTTCAGACCACCTACCGTTCCAAGAAGCCAGCCAAGAACC
TCAAGATGCCAGGAGTCTACTACGTCGACTACCGTCTCGAGCGTATCAAGGAGGCCAACAACGAGACCTA
CGTCGAGCAACACGAGGTCGCCGTCGCCCGTTACTGCGACCTCCCATCCAAGCTCGGACACAAGCTCAAC
CCTAAAGATCCAGCCAAACCTCCGGCCAAGGCACAAGTTGTGGGATGGCCACCGGTGAGATCATACCGGA
AGAACGTGATGGTTTCCTGCCAAAAATCAAGCGGTGGCCCGGAGGCGGCGGCGTTCGTGAAACCAGCCGC
CAAGCGTGTCAAGCTCGACTAAGATAAATGCAAAATCCTTTCAAGCATTCCCTTCTTCTCTATCACTCTT
CTTTCTTTTTGTCAAAAAATTCTCTCGCTAATTTATTTGCTTTTTTAATGTTATTATTTTATGACTTTTT
ATAGTCACTGAAAAGTTTGCATCTGAGTGAAGTGAATGCTATCAAAATGTGATTCTGTCTGATGTACTTT
CACAATCTCTCTTCAATTCCATTTTGAAGTGCTTTAAACCCGAAAGGTTGAGAAAAATGCGAGCGCTCAA
ATATTTGTATTGTGTTCGTTGAGTGACCCAACAAAAAGAGGAAACTTTATTGTGCCGCCAAGAAAAAAGT
CTCACGTACGGTGCGCGCGATGCCCTAGGCATGGTCATAGCTGTTTCCTGCGCAAGTCGGCGATTTCTTT
GAAGTTTTGTCAAAAGAAGAGACAAGGACTTGATAGATACGCTCATCAGAGTGAGATTCATTGCAAATAG
TGTGTAAATCGTGGAGAGACGAGAGAAAAGGTGTGAGAAGCTTAGAAGATAAAGAATAGGAAGAAGAACA
TATCTCATTTCCTATTTTCTCTAATTTTTCGTTCATTTTTCTAGACATTACCCATTTGATGGTTTTTCAA
TATGGTTATCAGGGTACTCATTTTGGTAGTTTTCAAAGCAATTTGGAGTTTTTTTTTAAATTGTCAACTA
CAAAAACGCAGCTTAAAGGTCCAAATATCATAGTATAAAAATTCTTTAAAAAATTCCAAATTTTATATGA
TTTTTTGAAAATTGGAAGAATGTTAGTTTTTGCCATTTTTTTGGAAGTTTTTCTCCGGATTTTATGGTAC
TTATATTTCAAATATAAATTTTTGTAGGAATTCGAGTATGCGAGAGAGCTATAGTTTACTAAAAAAAAGT
GGCAAAAACTCAGTAATTGCCACTTTTTTCAAAAATGTTTTGAAAAATTTTACTATGATATTTGGCCATT
TTGGCACCATATGTACGTTACTTTTTACGAAACACTCTAATTTTTGAAATTTGAGTTTCATGTTTAATCT
TTTGTATAAAATTTTTATGGTCCTTTTGTGACAGGATAAAAAATTGCAAAAAAATAGAAAACTTTGTTTC
GTGAAAACACCTAGTTTAAAAATTGTGGGCCACTTAGCGATTCTAGTCAAAAATCAGACAAATGTCAGCT
GCCGTAACTTTTTCCGGATCAGGGTTATCAAATTTTAATTTTAATTGTAAATGTAGAAAAATGATCGGCA
ACATTTTGCTAATTGAAAATATTTTGAAAATTGCTATAGTACATATTAATCTAGTATTAATATAGTATTA
ATGTTATAATATCAGTTATGTGTTTGAATAACTCAAGCGTAAGTTTCCGTAAAATATCTTTAAATTTTGG
TAATTTTTTACGGTTTGGTATAAATTTTTGCATTTTTTGATTTTCTACACTTTTTTTCGATTTCGCATTT
TCCGAATTTCTCTGAAATAAATCGAACAATCGGAAAATTTTCGAGGGCACCCTTAGCCATGCAGCTCAGG
AATTTGACTTTATGTTCCCATTCAAATTTTTTTAAAATTAAATAAAATGCTAATTGTAAGATAAATTACA
AAAATTATTAAATCTCATCATCCTTATGATGATAGTGCAGTGCATGAATATATTTTTCCAAATAGGATAT
GATTCGTCGAGTAGCTTCACGTAATCCGTTTTCTTCAATCACCATTTCGAACTGCAATTTTTTTTTTGGA
TTTTTGTAACAATATTGTCATAAATTGTGATTTTGATATTTTGCGTAGAGCATCAGAACCTTTCTGCTTT
GAATTTTAATGGGATTAAAAATTATAAAAAACTTGCACCCTAATTAAAGCGCCAACTTTATTATACATAG
TTGATAATTCGATGGTATCAGCTCACTCAAAGGCGGTAATACGGTTATCCACAGAATCAGGGGATAACGC
AGGAAAGAACATGTGAGCAAAAGGCCAGCAAAAGACCAGGAACCGTAAAAAGGCCGCGTTGCTGGCGTTT
TTCCATAGGCTCCGCCCCCCTGACGAGCATCACAAAAATCGACGCTCAAGTCAGAGGTGGCGAAACCCGA
CAGGACTATAAAGATACCAGGCGTTTCCCCCTGGAAGCTCCCTCGTGCGCTCTCCTGTTCCGACCCTGCC
GCTTACCGGATACCTGTCCGCCTTTCTCCCTTCGGGAAGCGTGGCGCTTTCTCATAGCTCACGCTGTAGG
TATCTCAGTTCGGTGTAGGTCGTTCGCTCCAAGCTGGGCTGTGTGCACGAACCCCCCGTTCAGCCCGACC
GCTGCGCCTTATCCGGTAACTATCGTCTTGAGTCCAACCCGGTAAGACACGACTTATCGCCACTGGCAGC
AGCCACTGGTAACAGGATTAGCAGAGCGAGGTATGTAGGCGGTGCTACAGAGTTCTTGAAGTGGTGGCCT
AACTACGGCTACACTAGAAGAACAGTATTTGGTATCTGCGCTCTGCTGAAGCCAGTTACCTTCGGAAAAA
GAGTTGGTAGCTCTTGATCCGGCAAACAAACCACCGCTGGTAGCGGTGGTTTTTTTGTTTGCAAGCAGCA
GATTACGCGCAGAAAAAAAGGATCTCAAGAAGATCCTTTGATCTTTTCTACGGGGTCTGACGCTCAGTGG
AACGAAAACTCACGTTAAGGGATTTTGGTCATGAGATTATCAAAAAGGATCTTCACCTAGATCCTTTTAA
ATTAAAAATGAAGTTTTAAATCAATCTAAAGTATATATGAGTAAACTTGGTCTGACAGTTACCAATGCTT
AATCAGTGAGGCACCTATCTCAGCGATCTGTCTATTTCGTTCATCCATAGTTGCCTGACTCCCCGTCGTG
TAGATAACTACGATACGGGAGGGCTTACCATCTGACCCCAGTGCTGCAATGATACCGCGAGACCCACGCT
CACCGGCTCCAGATTTATCAGCAATAAACCAGCCAGCCGGAAGGGCCGAGCGCAGAAGTGGTCCTGCAAC
TTTATCCGCCTCCATCCAGTCTATTAATTGTTGCCGGGAAGCTAGAGTAAGTAGTTCGCCAGTTAATAGT
TTGCGCAACGTTGTTGCCATTGCTACAGGCATCGTGGTGTCACGCTCGTCGTTTGGTATGGCTTCATTCA
GCTCCGGTTCCCAACGATCAAGGCGAGTTACATGATCCCCCATGTTGTGCAAAAAAGCGGTTAGCTCCTT
CGGTCCTCCGATCGTTGTCAGAAGTAAGTTGGCCGCAGTGTTATCACTCATGGTTATGGCAGCACTGCAT
AATTCTCTTACTGTCATGCCATCCGTAAGATGCTTTTCTGTGACTGGTGAGTACTCAACCAAGTCATTCT
GAGAATAGTGTATGCGGCGACCGAGTTGCTCTTGCCCGGCGTCAATACGGGATAATACCGCGCCACATAG
CAGAACTTTAAAAGTGCTCATCATTGGAAAACGTTCTTCGGGGCGAAAACTCTCAAGGATCTTACCGCTG
TTGAGATCCAGTTCGATGTAACCCACTCGTGCACCCAACTGATCTTCAGCATCTTTTACTTTCACCAGCG
TTTCTGGGTGAGCAAAAACAGGAAGGCAAAATGCCGCAAAAAAGGGAATAAGGGCGACACGGAAATGTTG
AATACTCATACTCTTCCTTTTTCAATATTATTGAAGCATTTATCAGGGTTATTGTCTCATGAGCGGATAC
ATATTTGAATGTATTTAGAAAAATAAACAAATAGGGGTTCCGCGCACATTTCCCCGAAAAGTGCCACCTG
ACGTCTAAGAAACCATTATTATCATGACATTAACCTATAAAAATAGGCGTATCACGAGGCCCTTTCGTCT
CGCGCGTTTCGGTGATGACGGTGAAAACCTCTGACACATGCAGCTCCCGGAGACGGTCACAGCTTGTCTG
TAAGCGGATGCCGGGAGCAGACAAGCCCGTCAGGGCGCGTCAGCGGGTGTTGGCGGGTGTCGGGGCTGGC
TTAACTATGCGGCATCAGAGCAGATTGCACTGAGAGTGCACCATATGCGGTGTGAAATACCGCACAGATG
CGTAAGGAGAAAATACCGCATCAGGCGCCATTCGCCATTCAGGCTGCGCAACTGTTGGGAAGGGCGATCG
GTGCGGGCCTCTTCGCTATTACGCCAGCTGGCGAAAGGGGGATGTGCTGCAAGGCGATTAAGTTGGGTAA
CGCCAGGGATCCGCCAAGCTATCAACTTTGTATAGAAAAGTTG
